Addgene plasmid #221276: pMSCV-FKBP-IRSp53(trunc C4)
Purpose: Expression of IRSp53 C-terminal truncation 4 (247-295) in mammalian cells by retroviral transduction
Depositing lab: Jonathan Kagan. Depositing organization: Boston Children's Hospital. Publication: pLxIS-containing domains are biochemically flexible regulators of interferons and metabolism. Landau LM, Chaudhary N, Tien YC, Rogozinska M, Joshi S, Yao C, Crowley J, Hullahalli K, Campbell IW, Waldor MK, Haigis M, Kagan JC. Mol Cell. 2024 Jul 11;84(13):2436-2454.e10. doi: 10.1016/j.molcel.2024.05.030. Epub 2024 Jun 25. PubMed 38925114.
Backbone
  Vector backbone: pMSCV-IRES-GFP
  Vector type: Retroviral
Growth in bacteria
  Bacterial resistance: Ampicillin, 100 μg/mL
  Growth temperature: 37°C
  Growth strain: NEB Stable
  Copy number: High Copy
Gene/Insert
  Gene/Insert name: IRSp53 C-terminal truncation 4 (247-295)
  Species: M. musculus (mouse)
  Entrez Gene: Baiap2 (a.k.a. IRSp53)
  Tag / fusion protein: FLAG-4xFKBP (N terminal on insert)
  Cloning method: Restriction Enzyme; 5′ cloning site BglII (not destroyed); 3′ cloning site NotI (not destroyed)
Terms and licenses: Academic/Nonprofit Terms; Industry Terms: Not Available to Industry
How to cite: pMSCV-FKBP-IRSp53(trunc C4) was a gift from Jonathan Kagan (Addgene plasmid # 221276 ; http://n2t.net/addgene:221276 ; RRID:Addgene_221276)
