[The description below was written by a language model from this plasmid's Addgene catalogue record and pLannotate feature annotations shown in this document.]
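Description:
pMSCV-FKBP-IRSp53(trunc C4) is a gammaretroviral expression plasmid built on the pMSCV-IRES-GFP backbone, intended for delivering a fragment of mouse IRSp53 (Baiap2) into mammalian cells by retroviral transduction. In bacteria it is maintained through a high-copy ColE1/pUC-type origin and selected with ampicillin via the β-lactamase gene. The remaining backbone annotations (partial lacI, lacZα, TcR, rop, bom and env segments) are non-functional remnants of earlier cloning vectors.

The viral portion consists of murine embryonic stem cell virus 5′ and 3′ LTRs flanking the MESV Ψ packaging signal and a truncated, start-codon-less gag segment, which together allow the genomic RNA to be packaged when gag, pol and env are supplied in trans by a packaging system. No separate internal promoter is annotated, so transcription of the payload is expected to come from the 5′ LTR. The insert, cloned between BglII and NotI sites, encodes an N-terminal FLAG epitope followed by four tandem FKBP domains fused to residues 247–295 of IRSp53, designated C-terminal truncation 4. The automated annotation resolves only part of the FKBP repeat array, one copy being matched to human FKBP12 and another to a fungal homologue, and labels the short Baiap2 fragment by its rat orthologue, although the record gives the species as mouse. Downstream, an EMCV IRES drives translation of EGFP from the same transcript, so transduced cells can be identified or sorted by fluorescence.

Tandem FKBP domains are commonly used to induce oligomerisation of a fused protein with a dimerising ligand, though the record does not state this use explicitly. The construct appears to be one of a truncation series, and the associated publication concerns pLxIS-containing domains as regulators of interferon and metabolism.
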