Features (pLannotate 1.2.2; 23 found; start..end, strand, type, name):
     19..39      +  CDS            FLAG (fragment): FLAG® epitope tag, followed by an enterokinase cleavage site
    742..1026    +  CDS            FPR2 (fragment): FKBP2_CRYNB - Protein inferred from homology: Swiss-Prot protein existence level 3. PPIases accelerate the folding of proteins. It catalyzes the cis-trans isomerization of proline imidic peptide bonds in oligopeptides (By similarity). From Cryptococcus neoformans var. neoformans serotype D (strain B-3501A) (Filobasidiella neoformans).
   1021..1341    +  CDS            FKBP1A: FKB1A_HUMAN - Also known as FKBP1, FKBP12. Experimental evidence at protein level: Swiss-Prot protein existence level 1. Keeps in an inactive conformation TGFBR1, the TGF-beta type I serine/threonine kinase receptor, preventing TGF-beta receptor activation in absence of ligand. Recruits SMAD7 to ACVR1B which prevents the association of SMAD2 and SMAD3 with the activin receptor complex, thereby blocking the activin signal. May modulate the RYR1 calcium channel activity. PPIases accelerate the folding of proteins. It catalyzes the cis-trans isomerization of proline imidic peptide bonds in oligop
   1360..1506    +  CDS            Baiap2 (fragment): BAIP2_RAT - Experimental evidence at protein level: Swiss-Prot protein existence level 1. Adapter protein that links membrane-bound small G-proteins to cytoplasmic effector proteins. Necessary for CDC42-mediated reorganization of the actin cytoskeleton and for RAC1-mediated membrane ruffling. Involved in the regulation of the actin cytoskeleton by WASF family members and the Arp2/3 complex. Plays a role in neurite growth. Acts syngeristically with ENAH to promote filipodia formation. Plays a role in the reorganization of the actin cytoskeleton in response to bacterial infection. Participates i
   1529..1562    -  misc_feature   MCS (fragment): pBluescript multiple cloning site
   1664..2126    +  misc_feature   IRES: internal ribosome entry site (IRES) of the encephalomyocarditis virus (EMCV)
   2140..2859    +  CDS            EGFP: the original enhanced GFP (Yang et al., 1996) mammalian codon-optimized
   2921..3435    +  LTR            3' LTR: 3' long terminal repeat from murine embryonic stem cell virus
   3597..3613    -  protein_bind   lac operator: The lac repressor binds to the lac operator to inhibit transcription in E. coli. This inhibition can be relieved by adding lactose or isopropyl-β-D-thiogalactopyranoside (IPTG). lac repressor encoded by lacI
   3621..3651    -  promoter       lac promoter: promoter for the E. coli lac operon
   3666..3687    -  protein_bind   CAP binding site: CAP binding activates transcription in the presence of cAMP. E. coli catabolite activator protein
   3700..3792    -  CDS            lacI (fragment): lac repressor; lacI; The lac repressor binds to the lac operator to inhibit transcription in E. coli. This inhibition can be relieved by adding lactose or isopropyl-β-D-thiogalactopyranoside (IPTG).
   3975..4563    -  rep_origin     ori: high-copy-number ColE1/pMB1/pBR322/pUC origin of replication
   4734..5594    -  CDS            AmpR: β-lactamase; bla; confers resistance to ampicillin, carbenicillin, and related antibiotics
   5595..5699    -  promoter       AmpR promoter: bla
   5794..5829    +  CDS            rop (fragment): Rop protein, which maintains plasmids at low copy number; rop
   5931..6030    +  misc_feature   bom (fragment): basis of mobility region from pBR322
   6036..6185    -  CDS            lacZα (fragment): LacZα fragment of β-galactosidase; lacZ fragment
   6185..6386    -  CDS            TcR (fragment): tetracycline efflux protein; tet; confers resistance to tetracycline
   6387..6485    +  CDS            env (fragment): murine leukemia virus gPr80 envelope polyprotein precursor; env; proteolytically cleaved into gp70SU and p15TM subunits
   6527..7043    +  LTR            5' LTR: 5' long terminal repeat from murine embryonic stem cell virus
   7107..7448    +  misc_feature   MESV Ψ: packaging signal of murine embryonic stem cell virus
   7515..7931    +  CDS            gag (truncated): truncated Moloney murine leukemia virus (MMLV) gag gene lacking the start codon
>Addgene plasmid #221276 | pMSCV-FKBP-IRSp53(trunc C4) | addgene full sequence | sequence record 439081 | Addgene NGS Result
AGATCTGCCACCATGGACTACAAGGACGACGACGACAAGGGCGTTCAAGTAGAAACAATATCTCCAGGAG
ACGGGCGTACATTTCCTAAGCGTGGCCAAACTTGCGTAGTCCATTATACCGGCATGCTGGAGGACGGTAA
GAAGGTCGATAGCTCTAGAGACCGTAACAAACCTTTCAAATTTATGCTGGGGAAACAGGAGGTTATCCGT
GGTTGGGAGGAAGGCGTGGCCCAAATGTCCGTTGGGCAGCGTGCTAAGTTAACCATCTCGCCAGATTACG
CATATGGGGCTACAGGCCATCCTGGGATCATTCCCCCGCATGCGACACTTGTGTTTGATGTAGAGCTGTT
GAAGTTGGAGACGCGGGGAGTTCAAGTCGAAACGATTTCACCAGGTGATGGACGCACCTTTCCTAAACGG
GGACAAACGTGCGTCGTGCATTACACCGGTATGCTGGAAGACGGCAAGAAAGTCGATTCAAGCCGCGATA
GAAATAAACCCTTCAAATTCATGCTTGGAAAACAGGAAGTAATACGCGGATGGGAAGAGGGTGTGGCGCA
AATGTCTGTCGGGCAAAGAGCTAAACTGACAATAAGTCCTGATTACGCGTACGGTGCGACTGGGCACCCT
GGTATCATTCCGCCGCACGCGACACTTGTCTTCGACGTCGAGTTACTTAAGCTTGAGACGCGGGGGGTGC
AGGTAGAGACTATTTCGCCCGGTGACGGAAGAACTTTCCCAAAGCGGGGACAGACCTGTGTTGTCCACTA
CACTGGGATGTTGGAGGATGGTAAGAAAGTTGACTCAAGTCGTGATCGCAACAAACCCTTTAAGTTTATG
CTTGGGAAGCAGGAAGTCATCAGAGGTTGGGAAGAAGGCGTAGCTCAGATGTCAGTGGGACAACGGGCCA
AATTAACCATCAGTCCAGACTACGCCTACGGAGCCACCGGTCACCCAGGGATCATACCACCTCACGCAAC
CTTAGTGTTCGATGTGGAACTTTTAAAGTTAGAGACGCGCGGTGTACAAGTGGAAACAATCAGTCCAGGG
GATGGGAGAACATTCCCCAAAAGAGGCCAGACGTGTGTCGTGCACTATACGGGGATGTTAGAAGATGGGA
AAAAGGTCGATTCGTCACGCGACCGCAACAAACCGTTTAAATTCATGTTGGGAAAGCAGGAGGTGATTCG
CGGCTGGGAGGAAGGTGTGGCACAGATGAGCGTGGGCCAGAGAGCAAAACTGACTATCTCTCCTGATTAT
GCCTACGGCGCGACGGGCCACCCTGGCATAATTCCACCCCACGCTACCCTGGTATTCGATGTCGAGCTTC
TGAAGCTTGAGGGTGCTGGGGCTGGGGCTATGGCCAATAGCAATGGCTCCATCCTTCCAAGTGCCCTGTC
AGCTTCCAAGTCCAACCTGGTCATCTCAGATCCCATTCCTGGAGCCAAGCCCTTGCCAGTGCCACCTGAG
CTGGCACCATTTGTGGGGCGGATGTCTGCTCAGGAGTGATAAGCGGCCGCGTTTAAACGTCGACGGTATC
GATAAGCTTGATATCGAATTCCGCCCCCCCCCCTAACGTTACTGGCCGAAGCCGCTTGGAATAAGGCCGG
TGTGCGTTTGTCTATATGTTATTTTCCACCATATTGCCGTCTTTTGGCAATGTGAGGGCCCGGAAACCTG
GCCCTGTCTTCTTGACGAGCATTCCTAGGGGTCTTTCCCCTCTCGCCAAAGGAATGCAAGGTCTGTTGAA
TGTCGTGAAGGAAGCAGTTCCTCTGGAAGCTTCTTGAAGACAAACAACGTCTGTAGCGACCCTTTGCAGG
CAGCGGAACCCCCCACCTGGCGACAGGTGCCTCTGCGGCCAAAAGCCACGTGTATAAGATACACCTGCAA
AGGCGGCACAACCCCAGTGCCACGTTGTGAGTTGGATAGTTGTGGAAAGAGTCAAATGGCTCTCCTCAAG
CGTATTCAACAAGGGGCTGAAGGATGCCCAGAAGGTACCCCATTGTATGGGATCTGATCTGGGGCCTCGG
TGCACATGCTTTACATGTGTTTAGTCGAGGTTAAAAAAACGTCTAGGCCCCCCGAACCACGGGGACGTGG
TTTTCCTTTGAAAAACACGATGATAATATGGCCACAACCATGGTGAGCAAGGGCGAGGAGCTGTTCACCG
GGGTGGTGCCCATCCTGGTCGAGCTGGACGGCGACGTAAACGGCCACAAGTTCAGCGTGTCTGGCGAGGG
CGAGGGCGATGCCACCTACGGCAAGCTGACCCTGAAGTTCATCTGCACCACCGGCAAGCTGCCCGTGCCC
TGGCCCACCCTCGTGACCACCCTGACCTACGGCGTGCAGTGCTTCAGCCGCTACCCCGACCACATGAAGC
AGCACGACTTCTTCAAGTCCGCCATGCCCGAAGGCTACGTCCAGGAGCGCACCATCTTCTTCAAGGACGA
CGGCAACTACAAGACCCGCGCCGAGGTGAAGTTCGAGGGCGACACCCTGGTGAACCGCATCGAGCTGAAG
GGCATCGACTTCAAGGAGGACGGCAACATCCTGGGGCACAAGCTGGAGTACAACTACAACAGCCACAACG
TCTATATCATGGCCGACAAGCAGAAGAACGGCATCAAGGCGAACTTCAAGATCCGCCACAACATCGAGGA
CGGCAGCGTGCAGCTCGCCGACCACTACCAGCAGAACACCCCCATCGGCGACGGCCCCGTGCTGCTGCCC
GACAACCACTACCTGAGCACCCAGTCCGCCCTGAGCAAAGACCCCAACGAGAAGCGCGATCACATGGTCC
TGCTGGAGTTCGTGACCGCCGCCGGGATCACTCTCGGCATGGACGAGCTGTACAAGTAATGAATTAATTA
AGAATTCGATAAAATAAAAGATTTTATTTAGTCTCCAGAAAAAGGGGGGAATGAAAGACCCCACCTGTAG
GTTTGGCAAGCTAGCTTAAGTAACGCCATTTTGCAAGGCATGGAAAATACATAACTGAGAATAGAGAAGT
TCAGATCAAGGTTAGGAACAGAGAGACAGCAGAATATGGGCCAAACAGGATATCTGTGGTAAGCAGTTCC
TGCCCCGGCTCAGGGCCAAGAACAGATGGTCCCCAGATGCGGTCCCGCCCTCAGCAGTTTCTAGAGAACC
ATCAGATGTTTCCAGGGTGCCCCAAGGACCTGAAATGACCCTGTGCCTTATTTGAACTAACCAATCAGTT
CGCTTCTCGCTTCTGTTCGCGCGCTTCTGCTCCCCGAGCTCAATAAAAGAGCCCACAACCCCTCACTCGG
CGCGCCAGTCCTCCGATAGACTGCGTCGCCCGGGTACCCGTGTATCCAATAAACCCTCTTGCAGTTGCAT
CCGACTTGTGGTCTCGCTGTTCCTTGGGAGGGTCTCCTCTGAGTGATTGACTACCCGTCAGCGGGGGTCT
TTCATGGGTAACAGTTTCTTGAAGTTGGAGAACAACATTCTGAGGGTAGGAGTCGAATATTAAGTAATCC
TGACTCAATTAGCCACTGTTTTGAATCCACATACTCCAATACTCCTGAAATAGTTCATTATGGACAGCGC
AGAAAGAGCTGGGGAGAATTGTGAAATTGTTATCCGCTCACAATTCCACACAACATACGAGCCGGAAGCA
TAAAGTGTAAAGCCTGGGGTGCCTAATGAGTGAGCTAACTCACATTAATTGCGTTGCGCTCACTGCCCGC
TTTCCAGTCGGGAAACCTGTCGTGCCAGCTGCATTAATGAATCGGCCAACGCGCGGGGAGAGGCGGTTTG
CGTATTGGGCGCTCTTCCGCTTCCTCGCTCACTGACTCGCTGCGCTCGGTCGTTCGGCTGCGGCGAGCGG
TATCAGCTCACTCAAAGGCGGTAATACGGTTATCCACAGAATCAGGGGATAACGCAGGAAAGAACATGTG
AGCAAAAGGCCAGCAAAAGGCCAGGAACCGTAAAAAGGCCGCGTTGCTGGCGTTTTTCCATAGGCTCCGC
CCCCCTGACGAGCATCACAAAAATCGACGCTCAAGTCAGAGGTGGCGAAACCCGACAGGACTATAAAGAT
ACCAGGCGTTTCCCCCTGGAAGCTCCCTCGTGCGCTCTCCTGTTCCGACCCTGCCGCTTACCGGATACCT
GTCCGCCTTTCTCCCTTCGGGAAGCGTGGCGCTTTCTCATAGCTCACGCTGTAGGTATCTCAGTTCGGTG
TAGGTCGTTCGCTCCAAGCTGGGCTGTGTGCACGAACCCCCCGTTCAGCCCGACCGCTGCGCCTTATCCG
GTAACTATCGTCTTGAGTCCAACCCGGTAAGACACGACTTATCGCCACTGGCAGCAGCCACTGGTAACAG
GATTAGCAGAGCGAGGTATGTAGGCGGTGCTACAGAGTTCTTGAAGTGGTGGCCTAACTACGGCTACACT
AGAAGAACAGTATTTGGTATCTGCGCTCTGCTGAAGCCAGTTACCTTCGGAAAAAGAGTTGGTAGCTCTT
GATCCGGCAAACAAACCACCGCTGGTAGCGGTGGTTTTTTTGTTTGCAAGCAGCAGATTACGCGCAGAAA
AAAAGGATCTCAAGAAGATCCTTTGATCTTTTCTACGGGGTCTGACGCTCAGTGGAACGAAAACTCACGT
TAAGGGATTTTGGTCATGAGATTATCAAAAAGGATCTTCACCTAGATCCTTTTAAATTAAAAATGAAGTT
TTAAATCAATCTAAAGTATATATGAGTAAACTTGGTCTGACAGTTACCAATGCTTAATCAGTGAGGCACC
TATCTCAGCGATCTGTCTATTTCGTTCATCCATAGTTGCCTGACTCCCCGTCGTGTAGATAACTACGATA
CGGGAGGGCTTACCATCTGGCCCCAGTGCTGCAATGATACCGCGAGACCCACGCTCACCGGCTCCAGATT
TATCAGCAATAAACCAGCCAGCCGGAAGGGCCGAGCGCAGAAGTGGTCCTGCAACTTTATCCGCCTCCAT
CCAGTCTATTAATTGTTGCCGGGAAGCTAGAGTAAGTAGTTCGCCAGTTAATAGTTTGCGCAACGTTGTT
GCCATTGCTACAGGCATCGTGGTGTCACGCTCGTCGTTTGGTATGGCTTCATTCAGCTCCGGTTCCCAAC
GATCAAGGCGAGTTACATGATCCCCCATGTTGTGCAAAAAAGCGGTTAGCTCCTTCGGTCCTCCGATCGT
TGTCAGAAGTAAGTTGGCCGCAGTGTTATCACTCATGGTTATGGCAGCACTGCATAATTCTCTTACTGTC
ATGCCATCCGTAAGATGCTTTTCTGTGACTGGTGAGTACTCAACCAAGTCATTCTGAGAATAGTGTATGC
GGCGACCGAGTTGCTCTTGCCCGGCGTCAATACGGGATAATACCGCGCCACATAGCAGAACTTTAAAAGT
GCTCATCATTGGAAAACGTTCTTCGGGGCGAAAACTCTCAAGGATCTTACCGCTGTTGAGATCCAGTTCG
ATGTAACCCACTCGTGCACCCAACTGATCTTCAGCATCTTTTACTTTCACCAGCGTTTCTGGGTGAGCAA
AAACAGGAAGGCAAAATGCCGCAAAAAAGGGAATAAGGGCGACACGGAAATGTTGAATACTCATACTCTT
CCTTTTTCAATATTATTGAAGCATTTATCAGGGTTATTGTCTCATGAGCGGATACATATTTGAATGTATT
TAGAAAAATAAACAAATAGGGGTTCCGCGCACATTTCCCCGAAAAGTGCCACCTGACGTCTAAGAAACCA
TTATTATCATGACATTAACCTATAAAAATAGGCGTATCACGAGGCCCTTTCGTCTCGCGCGTTTCGGTGA
TGACGGTGAAAACCTCTGACACATGCAGCTCCCGGAGACGGTCACAGCTTGTCTGTAAGCGGATGCCGGG
AGCAGACAAGCCCGTCAGGGCGCGTCAGCGGGTGTTGGCGGGTGTCGGGGCTGGCTTAACTATGCGGCAT
CAGAGCAGATTGTACTGAGAGTGCACCATATGCGGTGTGAAATACCGCACAGATGCGTAAGGAGAAAATA
CCGCATCAGGCGCCATTCGCCATTCAGGCTGCGCAACTGTTGGGAAGGGCGATCGGTGCGGGCCTCTTCG
CTATTACGCCAGCTGGCGAAAGGGGGATGTGCTGCAAGGCGATTAAGTTGGGTAACGCCAGGGTTTTCCC
AGTCACGACGTTGTAAAACGACGGCGCAAGGAATGGTGCATGCAAGGAGATGGCGCCCAACAGTCCCCCG
GCCACGGGGCCTGCCACCATACCCACGCCGAAACAAGCGCTCATGAGCCCGAAGTGGCGAGCCCGATCTT
CCCCATCGGTGATGTCGGCGATATAGGCGCCAGCAACCGCACCTGTGGCGCCGGTGATGCCGGCCACGAT
GCGTCCGGCGTAGAGGCGATTAGTCCAATTTGTTAAAGACAGGATATCAGTGGTCCAGGCTCTAGTTTTG
ACTCAACAATATCACCAGCTGAAGCCTATAGAGTACGAGCCATAGATAAAATAAAAGATTTTATTTAGTC
TCCAGAAAAAGGGGGGAATGAAAGACCCCACCTGTAGGTTTGGCAAGCTAGCTTAAGTAACGCCATTTTG
CAAGGCATGGAAAATACATAACTGAGAATAGAGAAGTTCAGATCAAGGTTAGGAACAGAGAGACAGCAGA
ATATGGGCCAAACAGGATATCTGTGGTAAGCAGTTCCTGCCCCGGCTCAGGGCCAAGAACAGATGGTCCC
CAGATGCGGTCCCGCCCTCAGCAGTTTCTAGAGAACCATCAGATGTTTCCAGGGTGCCCCAAGGACCTGA
AATGACCCTGTGCCTTATTTGAACTAACCAATCAGTTCGCTTCTCGCTTCTGTTCGCGCGCTTCTGCTCC
CCGAGCTCAATAAAAGAGCCCACAACCCCTCACTCGGCGCGCCAGTCCTCCGATAGACTGCGTCGCCCGG
GTACCCGTATTCCCAATAAAGCCTCTTGCTGTTTGCATCCGAATCGTGGACTCGCTGATCCTTGGGAGGG
TCTCCTCAGATTGATTGACTGCCCACCTCGGGGGTCTTTCATTTGGAGGTTCCACCGAGATTTGGAGACC
CCTGCCCAGGGACCACCGACCCCCCCGCCGGGAGGTAAGCTGGCCAGCGGTCGTTTCGTGTCTGTCTCTG
TCTTTGTGCGTGTTTGTGCCGGCATCTAATGTTTGCGCCTGCGTCTGTACTAGTTAGCTAACTAGCTCTG
TATCTGGCGGACCCGTGGTGGAACTGACGAGTTCTGAACACCCGGCCGCAACCCTGGGAGACGTCCCAGG
GACTTTGGGGGCCGTTTTTGTGGCCCGACCTGAGGAAGGGAGTCGATGTGGAATCCGACCCCGTCAGGAT
ATGTGGTTCTGGTAGGAGACGAGAACCTAAAACAGTTCCCGCCTCCGTCTGAATTTTTGCTTTCGGTTTG
GAACCGAAGCCGCGCGTCTTGTCTGCTGCAGCGCTGCAGCATCGTTCTGTGTTGTCTCTGTCTGACTGTG
TTTCTGTATTTGTCTGAAAATTAGGGCCAGACTGTTACCACTCCCTTAAGTTTGACCTTAGGTCACTGGA
AAGATGTCGAGCGGATCGCTCACAACCAGTCGGTAGATGTCAAGAAGAGACGTTGGGTTACCTTCTGCTC
TGCAGAATGGCCAACCTTTAACGTCGGATGGCCGCGAGACGGCACCTTTAACCGAGACCTCATCACCCAG
GTTAAGATCAAGGTCTTTTCACCTGGCCCGCATGGACACCCAGACCAGGTCCCCTACATCGTGACCTGGG
AAGCCTTGGCTTTTGACCCCCCTCCCTGGGTCAAGCCCTTTGTACACCCTAAGCCTCCGCCTCCTCTTCC
TCCATCCGCCCCGTCTCTCCCCCTTGAACCTCCTCGTTCGACCCCGCCTCGATCCTCCCTTTATCCAGCC
CTCACTCCTTCTCTAGGCGCCGGAATT
